>Addgene plasmid #153317 | pLVX-Phi3-GPR3-PGK-mCherry | addgene full sequence | sequence record 383972 | Addgene NGS Result
AGGAGGCTTGGTAGGTTTAAGAATAGTTTTTGCTGTACTTTCTATAGTGAATAGAGTTAGGCAGGGATAT
TCACCATTATCGTTTCAGACCCACCTCCCAACCCCGAGGGGACCCGACAGGCCCGAAGGAATAGAAGAAG
AAGGTGGAGAGAGAGACAGAGACAGATCCATTCGATTAGTGAACGGATCTCGACGGTATCGCCTTTAAAA
GAAAAGGGGGGATTGGGGGGTACAGTGCAGGGGAAAGAATAGTAGACATAATAGCAACAGACATACAAAC
TAAAGAATTACAAAAACAAATTACAAAAATTCAAAATTTTCGGGTTTATTACAGGGACAGCAGAGATCCA
GTTTATCGATAAGCTTGGGAGTTCCGCGTTACATAACTTACGGTAAATGGCCCGCCTGGCTGACCGCCCA
ACGACCCCCGCCCATTGACGTCAATAATGACGTATGTTCCCATAGTAACGCCAATAGGGACTTTCCATTG
ACGTCAATGGGTGGAGTATTTACGGTAAACTGCCCACTTGGCAGTACATCAAGTGTATCATATGCCAAGT
ACGCCCCCTATTGACGTCAATGACGGTAAATGGCCCGCCTGGCATTATGCCCAGTACATGACCTTATGGG
ACTTTCCTACTTGGCAGTACATCTACGTATTAGTCATCGCTATTACCATGGTGATGCGGTTTTGGCAGTA
CATCAATGGGCGTGGATAGCGGTTTGACTCACGGGGATTTCCAAGTCTCCACCCCATTGACGTCAATGGG
AGTTTGTTTTGGCACCAAAATCAACGGGACTTTCCAAAATGTCGTAACAACTCCGCCCCATTGACGCAAA
TGGGCGGTAGGCGTGTACGGTGGGAGGTCTATATAAGCAGAGCTCGTTTAGTGAACCGTCAGATCGCCTG
GAGACGCCATCCACGCTGTTTTGACCTCCATAGAAGACACCGACTCTACTAGAGGATCGCTAGCGCTGAA
GCTTAGATCTCGAGAATTCGCGGCCGCTCCGGACGCGTATGATGTGGGGGGCTGGGTCTCCACTGGCCTG
GCTGTCTGCTGGTAGCGGAAACGTGAACGTTAGTTCCGTGGGACCCGCTGAGGGGCCAACGGGCCCAGCA
GCGCCTCTCCCTAGTCCCAAAGCTTGGGACGTCGTGTTGTGCATTTCAGGCACCCTGGTTTCCTGTGAGA
ACGCCCTTGTGGTGGCCATTATCGTTGGCACACCAGCGTTTAGGGCCCCTATGTTCCTGCTTGTGGGCTC
CCTGGCCGTTGCGGATTTGCTGGCTGGGCTCGGTCTCGTGTTGCACTTTGCTGCAGTATTTTGTATCGGA
AGCGCCGAGATGTCCCTCGTGCTCGTGGGCGTGCTTGCTATGGCTTTCACAGCTTCAATCGGCAGCTTGC
TCGCCATTACTGTAGACCGCTACCTGTCCCTGTACAACGCATTGACCTACTACTCAGAAACCACAGTCAC
AAGAACCTACGTAATGCTGGCACTGGTTTGGGGTGGCGCACTGGGCCTTGGACTTCTTCCCGTGTTGGCC
TGGAACTGTCTTGATGGGCTCACTACCTGTGGAGTTGTCTACCCTTTGAGCAAGAATCATCTGGTAGTGC
TCGCCATAGCCTTTTTTATGGTGTTCGGGATTATGCTTCAGCTGTATGCCCAAATTTGCAGGATCGTTTG
TAGGCACGCACAGCAGATTGCTTTGCAGAGGCACCTGCTTCCAGCTAGCCACTATGTGGCGACTCGGAAA
GGCATCGCAACCTTGGCCGTCGTGTTGGGGGCTTTTGCCGCATGCTGGCTGCCCTTTACGGTGTATTGCC
TGCTGGGAGATGCCCATAGTCCCCCTCTTTACACTTATCTGACGCTCCTGCCTGCGACGTATAACTCCAT
GATTAATCCTATCATCTACGCCTTCCGGAATCAGGATGTACAGAAGGTGCTCTGGGCAGTCTGTTGCTGC
TGTAGCTCTTCAAAAATCCCCTTCAGGTCCCGGAGCCCCTCCGATGTCTAGTTAATTAATCTAGATAATT
CTACCGGGTAGGGGAGGCGCTTTTCCCAAGGCAGTCTGGAGCATGCGCTTTAGCAGCCCCGCTGGGCACT
TGGCGCTACACAAGTGGCCTCTGGCCTCGCACACATTCCACATCCACCGGTAGGCGCCAACCGGCTCCGT
TCTTTGGTGGCCCCTTCGCGCCACCTTCTACTCCTCCCCTAGTCAGGAAGTTCCCCCCCGCCCCGCAGCT
CGCGTCGTGCAGGACGTGACAAATGGAAGTAGCACGTCTCACTAGTCTCGTGCAGATGGACAGCACCGCT
GAGCAATGGAAGCGGGTAGGCCTTTGGGGCAGCGGCCAATAGCAGCTTTGCTCCTTCGCTTTCTGGGCTC
AGAGGCTGGGAAGGGGTGGGTCCGGGGGCGGGCTCAGGGGCGGGCTCAGGGGCGGGGCGGGCGCCCGAAG
GTCCTCCGGAGGCCCGGCATTCTGCACGCTTCAAAAGCGCACGTCTGCCGCGCTGTTCTCCTCTTCCTCA
TCTCCGGGCCTTTCGACCTGCCTCGAGGCCCGGGCCACCATGGTGAGCAAGGGCGAGGAGGATAACATGG
CCATCATCAAGGAGTTCATGCGCTTCAAGGTGCACATGGAGGGCTCCGTGAACGGCCACGAGTTCGAGAT
CGAGGGCGAGGGCGAGGGCCGCCCCTACGAGGGCACCCAGACCGCCAAGCTGAAGGTGACCAAGGGTGGC
CCCCTGCCCTTCGCCTGGGACATCCTGTCCCCTCAGTTCATGTACGGCTCCAAGGCCTACGTGAAGCACC
CCGCCGACATCCCCGACTACTTGAAGCTGTCCTTCCCCGAGGGCTTCAAGTGGGAGCGCGTGATGAACTT
CGAGGACGGCGGCGTGGTGACCGTGACCCAGGACTCCTCCCTGCAGGACGGCGAGTTCATCTACAAGGTG
AAGCTGCGCGGCACCAACTTCCCCTCCGACGGCCCCGTAATGCAGAAGAAGACCATGGGCTGGGAGGCCT
CCTCCGAGCGGATGTACCCCGAGGACGGCGCCCTGAAGGGCGAGATCAAGCAGAGGCTGAAGCTGAAGGA
CGGCGGCCACTACGACGCTGAGGTCAAGACCACCTACAAGGCCAAGAAGCCCGTGCAGCTGCCCGGCGCC
TACAACGTCAACATCAAGTTGGACATCACCTCCCACAACGAGGACTACACCATCGTGGAACAGTACGAAC
GCGCCGAGGGCCGCCACTCCACCGGCGGCATGGACGAGCTGTACAAGTAACCGGGTCTGGAACAATCAAC
CTCTGGATTACAAAATTTGTGAAAGATTGACTGGTATTCTTAACTATGTTGCTCCTTTTACGCTATGTGG
ATACGCTGCTTTAATGCCTTTGTATCATGCTATTGCTTCCCGTATGGCTTTCATTTTCTCCTCCTTGTAT
AAATCCTGGTTGCTGTCTCTTTATGAGGAGTTGTGGCCCGTTGTCAGGCAACGTGGCGTGGTGTGCACTG
TGTTTGCTGACGCAACCCCCACTGGTTGGGGCATTGCCACCACCTGTCAGCTCCTTTCCGGGACTTTCGC
TTTCCCCCTCCCTATTGCCACGGCGGAACTCATCGCCGCCTGCCTTGCCCGCTGCTGGACAGGGGCTCGG
CTGTTGGGCACTGACAATTCCGTGGTGTTGTCGGGGAAGCTGACGTCCTTTCCATGGCTGCTCGCCTGTG
TTGCCACCTGGATTCTGCGCGGGACGTCCTTCTGCTACGTCCCTTCGGCCCTCAATCCAGCGGACCTTCC
TTCCCGCGGCCTGCTGCCGGCTCTGCGGCCTCTTCCGCGTCTTCGCCTTCGCCCTCAGACGAGTCGGATC
TCCCTTTGGGCCGCCTCCCCGCCTGGAATTAATTCTGCAGTCGAGACCTAGAAAAACATGGAGCAATCAC
AAGTAGCAATACAGCAGCTACCAATGCTGATTGTGCCTGGCTAGAAGCACAAGAGGAGGAGGAGGTGGGT
TTTCCAGTCACACCTCAGGTACCTTTAAGACCAATGACTTACAAGGCAGCTGTAGATCTTAGCCACTTTT
TAAAAGAAAAGAGGGGACTGGAAGGGCTAATTCACTCCCAACGAAGACAAGATATCCTTGATCTGTGGAT
CTACCACACACAAGGCTACTTCCCTGATTAGCAGAACTACACACCAGGGCCAGGGGTCAGATATCCACTG
ACCTTTGGATGGTGCTACAAGCTAGTACCAGTTGAGCCAGATAAGGTAGAAGAGGCCAATAAAGGAGAGA
ACACCAGCTTGTTACACCCTGTGAGCCTGCATGGGATGGATGACCCGGAGAGAGAAGTGTTAGAGTGGAG
GTTTGACAGCCGCCTAGCATTTCATCACGTGGCCCGAGAGCTGCATCCGGAGTACTTCAAGAACTGCTGA
TATCGAGCTTGCTACAAGGGACTTTCCGCTGGGGACTTTCCAGGGAGGCGTGGCCTGGGCGGGACTGGGG
AGTGGCGAGCCCTCAGATCCTGCATATAAGCAGCTGCTTTTTGCCTGTACTGGGTCTCTCTGGTTAGACC
AGATCTGAGCCTGGGAGCTCTCTGGCTAACTAGGGAACCCACTGCTTAAGCCTCAATAAAGCTTGCCTTG
AGTGCTTCAAGTAGTGTGTGCCCGTCTGTTGTGTGACTCTGGTAACTAGAGATCCCTCAGACCCTTTTAG
TCAGTGTGGAAAATCTCTAGCAGTAGTAGTTCATGTCATCTTATTATTCAGTATTTATAACTTGCAAAGA
AATGAATATCAGAGAGTGAGAGGCCTTGACATTGCTAGCGTTTTACCGTCGACCTCTAGCTAGAGCTTGG
CGTAATCATGGTCATAGCTGTTTCCTGTGTGAAATTGTTATCCGCTCACAATTCCACACAACATACGAGC
CGGAAGCATAAAGTGTAAAGCCTGGGGTGCCTAATGAGTGAGCTAACTCACATTAATTGCGTTGCGCTCA
CTGCCCGCTTTCCAGTCGGGAAACCTGTCGTGCCAGCTGCATTAATGAATCGGCCAACGCGCGGGGAGAG
GCGGTTTGCGTATTGGGCGCTCTTCCGCTTCCTCGCTCACTGACTCGCTGCGCTCGGTCGTTCGGCTGCG
GCGAGCGGTATCAGCTCACTCAAAGGCGGTAATACGGTTATCCACAGAATCAGGGGATAACGCAGGAAAG
AACATGTGAGCAAAAGGCCAGCAAAAGGCCAGGAACCGTAAAAAGGCCGCGTTGCTGGCGTTTTTCCATA
GGCTCCGCCCCCCTGACGAGCATCACAAAAATCGACGCTCAAGTCAGAGGTGGCGAAACCCGACAGGACT
ATAAAGATACCAGGCGTTTCCCCCTGGAAGCTCCCTCGTGCGCTCTCCTGTTCCGACCCTGCCGCTTACC
GGATACCTGTCCGCCTTTCTCCCTTCGGGAAGCGTGGCGCTTTCTCATAGCTCACGCTGTAGGTATCTCA
GTTCGGTGTAGGTCGTTCGCTCCAAGCTGGGCTGTGTGCACGAACCCCCCGTTCAGCCCGACCGCTGCGC
CTTATCCGGTAACTATCGTCTTGAGTCCAACCCGGTAAGACACGACTTATCGCCACTGGCAGCAGCCACT
GGTAACAGGATTAGCAGAGCGAGGTATGTAGGCGGTGCTACAGAGTTCTTGAAGTGGTGGCCTAACTACG
GCTACACTAGAAGAACAGTATTTGGTATCTGCGCTCTGCTGAAGCCAGTTACCTTCGGAAAAAGAGTTGG
TAGCTCTTGATCCGGCAAACAAACCACCGCTGGTAGCGGTGGTTTTTTTGTTTGCAAGCAGCAGATTACG
CGCAGAAAAAAAGGATCTCAAGAAGATCCTTTGATCTTTTCTACGGGGTCTGACGCTCAGTGGAACGAAA
ACTCACGTTAAGGGATTTTGGTCATGAGATTATCAAAAAGGATCTTCACCTAGATCCTTTTAAATTAAAA
ATGAAGTTTTAAATCAATCTAAAGTATATATGAGTAAACTTGGTCTGACAGTTACCAATGCTTAATCAGT
GAGGCACCTATCTCAGCGATCTGTCTATTTCGTTCATCCATAGTTGCCTGACTCCCCGTCGTGTAGATAA
CTACGATACGGGAGGGCTTACCATCTGGCCCCAGTGCTGCAATGATACCGCGAGACCCACGCTCACCGGC
TCCAGATTTATCAGCAATAAACCAGCCAGCCGGAAGGGCCGAGCGCAGAAGTGGTCCTGCAACTTTATCC
GCCTCCATCCAGTCTATTAATTGTTGCCGGGAAGCTAGAGTAAGTAGTTCGCCAGTTAATAGTTTGCGCA
ACGTTGTTGCCATTGCTACAGGCATCGTGGTGTCACGCTCGTCGTTTGGTATGGCTTCATTCAGCTCCGG
TTCCCAACGATCAAGGCGAGTTACATGATCCCCCATGTTGTGCAAAAAAGCGGTTAGCTCCTTCGGTCCT
CCGATCGTTGTCAGAAGTAAGTTGGCCGCAGTGTTATCACTCATGGTTATGGCAGCACTGCATAATTCTC
TTACTGTCATGCCATCCGTAAGATGCTTTTCTGTGACTGGTGAGTACTCAACCAAGTCATTCTGAGAATA
GTGTATGCGGCGACCGAGTTGCTCTTGCCCGGCGTCAATACGGGATAATACCGCGCCACATAGCAGAACT
TTAAAAGTGCTCATCATTGGAAAACGTTCTTCGGGGCGAAAACTCTCAAGGATCTTACCGCTGTTGAGAT
CCAGTTCGATGTAACCCACTCGTGCACCCAACTGATCTTCAGCATCTTTTACTTTCACCAGCGTTTCTGG
GTGAGCAAAAACAGGAAGGCAAAATGCCGCAAAAAAGGGAATAAGGGCGACACGGAAATGTTGAATACTC
ATACTCTTCCTTTTTCAATATTATTGAAGCATTTATCAGGGTTATTGTCTCATGAGCGGATACATATTTG
AATGTATTTAGAAAAATAAACAAATAGGGGTTCCGCGCACATTTCCCCGAAAAGTGCCACCTGACGTCGA
CGGATCGGGAGATCAACTTGTTTATTGCAGCTTATAATGGTTACAAATAAAGCAATAGCATCACAAATTT
CACAAATAAAGCATTTTTTTCACTGCATTCTAGTTGTGGTTTGTCCAAACTCATCAATGTATCTTATCAT
GTCTGGATCAACTGGATAACTCAAGCTAACCAAAATCATCCCAAACTTCCCACCCCATACCCTATTACCA
CTGCCAATTACCTGTGGTTTCATTTACTCTAAACCTGTGATTCCTCTGAATTATTTTCATTTTAAAGAAA
TTGTATTTGTTAAATATGTACTACAAACTTAGTAGTTGGAAGGGCTAATTCACTCCCAAAGAAGACAAGA
TATCCTTGATCTGTGGATCTACCACACACAAGGCTACTTCCCTGATTAGCAGAACTACACACCAGGGCCA
GGGGTCAGATATCCACTGACCTTTGGATGGTGCTACAAGCTAGTACCAGTTGAGCCAGATAAGGTAGAAG
AGGCCAATAAAGGAGAGAACACCAGCTTGTTACACCCTGTGAGCCTGCATGGGATGGATGACCCGGAGAG
AGAAGTGTTAGAGTGGAGGTTTGACAGCCGCCTAGCATTTCATCACGTGGCCCGAGAGCTGCATCCGGAG
TACTTCAAGAACTGCTGATATCGAGCTTGCTACAAGGGACTTTCCGCTGGGGACTTTCCAGGGAGGCGTG
GCCTGGGCGGGACTGGGGAGTGGCGAGCCCTCAGATCCTGCATATAAGCAGCTGCTTTTTGCCTGTACTG
GGTCTCTCTGGTTAGACCAGATCTGAGCCTGGGAGCTCTCTGGCTAACTAGGGAACCCACTGCTTAAGCC
TCAATAAAGCTTGCCTTGAGTGCTTCAAGTAGTGTGTGCCCGTCTGTTGTGTGACTCTGGTAACTAGAGA
TCCCTCAGACCCTTTTAGTCAGTGTGGAAAATCTCTAGCAGTGGCGCCCGAACAGGGACTTGAAAGCGAA
AGGGAAACCAGAGGAGCTCTCTCGACGCAGGACTCGGCTTGCTGAAGCGCGCACGGCAAGAGGCGAGGGG
CGGCGACTGGTGAGTACGCCAAAAATTTTGACTAGCGGAGGCTAGAAGGAGAGAGATGGGTGCGAGAGCG
TCAGTATTAAGCGGGGGAGAATTAGATCGCGATGGGAAAAAATTCGGTTAAGGCCAGGGGGAAAGAAAAA
ATATAAATTAAAACATATAGTATGGGCAAGCAGGGAGCTAGAACGATTCGCAGTTAATCCTGGCCTGTTA
GAAACATCAGAAGGCTGTAGACAAATACTGGGACAGCTACAACCATCCCTTCAGACAGGATCAGAAGAAC
TTAGATCATTATATAATACAGTAGCAACCCTCTATTGTGTGCATCAAAGGATAGAGATAAAAGACACCAA
GGAAGCTTTAGACAAGATAGAGGAAGAGCAAAACAAAAGTAAGACCACCGCACAGCAAGCGGCCGGCCGC
TGATCTTCAGACCTGGAGGAGGAGATATGAGGGACAATTGGAGAAGTGAATTATATAAATATAAAGTAGT
AAAAATTGAACCATTAGGAGTAGCACCCACCAAGGCAAAGAGAAGAGTGGTGCAGAGAGAAAAAAGAGCA
GTGGGAATAGGAGCTTTGTTCCTTGGGTTCTTGGGAGCAGCAGGAAGCACTATGGGCGCAGCGTCAATGA
CGCTGACGGTACAGGCCAGACAATTATTGTCTGGTATAGTGCAGCAGCAGAACAATTTGCTGAGGGCTAT
TGAGGCGCAACAGCATCTGTTGCAACTCACAGTCTGGGGCATCAAGCAGCTCCAGGCAAGAATCCTGGCT
GTGGAAAGATACCTAAAGGATCAACAGCTCCTGGGGATTTGGGGTTGCTCTGGAAAACTCATTTGCACCA
CTGCTGTGCCTTGGAATGCTAGTTGGAGTAATAAATCTCTGGAACAGATTTGGAATCACACGACCTGGAT
GGAGTGGGACAGAGAAATTAACAATTACACAAGCTTAATACACTCCTTAATTGAAGAATCGCAAAACCAG
CAAGAAAAGAATGAACAAGAATTATTGGAATTAGATAAATGGGCAAGTTTGTGGAATTGGTTTAACATAA
CAAATTGGCTGTGGTATATAAAATTATTCATAATGATAGT
Features (pLannotate 1.2.2; 23 found; start..end, strand, type, name):
     89..189     +  CDS            Rev (fragment): human immunodeficiency virus 1 (HIV-1) Rev protein; rev; enhances nuclear export of unspliced and incompletely spliced viral mRNAs
    204..319     +  misc_feature   cPPT/CTS: central polypurine tract and central termination sequence of HIV-1 (lacking the first T)
    377..680     +  enhancer       CMV enhancer: human cytomegalovirus immediate early enhancer
    681..884     +  promoter       CMV promoter: human cytomegalovirus (CMV) immediate early promoter
   1019..2008    +  CDS            GPR3: GPR3_HUMAN - Also known as ACCA. Experimental evidence at protein level: Swiss-Prot protein existence level 1. Orphan receptor with constitutive G(s) signaling activity that activate cyclic AMP. Has a potential role in modulating a number of brain functions, including behavioral responses to stress (By similarity), amyloid-beta peptide generation in neurons and neurite outgrowth (By similarity). Maintains also meiotic arrest in oocytes (By similarity). From Homo sapiens (Human).
   2036..2535    +  promoter       PGK promoter: mouse phosphoglycerate kinase 1 promoter
   2560..3267    +  CDS            mCherry: mCherry is a basic (constitutively fluorescent) red fluorescent protein published in 2004, derived from Discosoma sp.. It is reported to be a very rapidly-maturing monomer with low acid sensitivity.
   3284..3872    +  misc_feature   WPRE: woodchuck hepatitis virus posttranscriptional regulatory element
   3889..4407    +  CDS            nef (fragment): NEF_HV1BR - Experimental evidence at protein level: Swiss-Prot protein existence level 1. Extracellular Nef protein targets CD4(+) T-lymphocytes for apoptosis by interacting with CXCR4 surface receptors (PubMed:14990729). From Human immunodeficiency virus type 1 group M subtype B (isolate BRU/LAI) (HIV-1).
   4455..4712    +  LTR            5' LTR (truncated): truncated 5' long terminal repeat (LTR) from HIV-1
   4865..4881    -  protein_bind   lac operator: The lac repressor binds to the lac operator to inhibit transcription in E. coli. This inhibition can be relieved by adding lactose or isopropyl-β-D-thiogalactopyranoside (IPTG). lac repressor encoded by lacI
   4889..4919    -  promoter       lac promoter: promoter for the E. coli lac operon
   4934..4955    -  protein_bind   CAP binding site: CAP binding activates transcription in the presence of cAMP. E. coli catabolite activator protein
   4968..5060    -  CDS            lacI (fragment): lac repressor; lacI; The lac repressor binds to the lac operator to inhibit transcription in E. coli. This inhibition can be relieved by adding lactose or isopropyl-β-D-thiogalactopyranoside (IPTG).
   5243..5831    -  rep_origin     ori: high-copy-number ColE1/pMB1/pBR322/pUC origin of replication
   6002..6862    -  CDS            AmpR: β-lactamase; bla; confers resistance to ampicillin, carbenicillin, and related antibiotics
   6863..6967    -  promoter       AmpR promoter: bla
   7015..7149    +  polyA_signal   SV40 poly(A) signal: SV40 polyadenylation signal
   7316..7645    +  CDS            nef (fragment): NEF_HV1BR - Experimental evidence at protein level: Swiss-Prot protein existence level 1. Extracellular Nef protein targets CD4(+) T-lymphocytes for apoptosis by interacting with CXCR4 surface receptors (PubMed:14990729). From Human immunodeficiency virus type 1 group M subtype B (isolate BRU/LAI) (HIV-1).
   7693..7950    +  LTR            5' LTR (truncated): truncated 5' long terminal repeat (LTR) from HIV-1
   7997..8122    +  misc_feature   HIV-1 Ψ: packaging signal of human immunodeficiency virus type 1
   8106..8444    +  CDS            HIV-1 gag (fragment): gag protein from human immunodeficiency virus 1; gag
   8619..8852    +  misc_feature   RRE: The Rev response element (RRE) of HIV-1 allows for Rev-dependent mRNA export from the nucleus to the cytoplasm.
