[The description below was written by a language model from this plasmid's Addgene catalogue record and pLannotate feature annotations shown in this document.]
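Description:
pLVX-Phi3-GPR3-PGK-mCherry is an HIV-1-based lentiviral transfer plasmid for mammalian expression, built on the pLVX-Che-hi3 backbone and carrying human GPR3 together with an mCherry reporter. It is propagated in E. coli through a high-copy ColE1/pUC-type origin and selected with ampicillin via the β-lactamase gene. A recombination-tolerant strain is listed for growth, which is common for plasmids with repeated LTR sequences. The catalogue gives a total size of 9,229 bp, whereas the sequenced record behind the feature table is 9,140 nt; the record does not explain this small difference.

The viral portion is bounded by two HIV-1 LTR regions, both of which the annotation software labels as truncated 5' LTRs with adjacent nef-derived fragments. Between them lie the Ψ packaging signal with a short gag fragment, the Rev response element for Rev-dependent nuclear export of the genomic RNA, and the cPPT/CTS, which aids nuclear import and transduction. Two independent expression units follow. The CMV enhancer/promoter drives the roughly 1 kb GPR3 coding sequence, cloned between MluI and BamHI sites. GPR3 is an orphan G protein-coupled receptor with constitutive Gs activity that raises cAMP. Downstream, a mouse PGK promoter drives mCherry, so transduced cells can be identified or sorted by red fluorescence independently of the GPR3 transcript. A WPRE after mCherry enhances transcript stability and expression. No mammalian drug-selection marker is annotated.

The plasmid would be co-transfected with packaging and envelope plasmids to produce particles for stable GPR3 overexpression in mammalian cells. The associated publication concerns BRAF(V600E)-induced mitotic arrest in human melanocytes.
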