Addgene plasmid #153317: pLVX-Phi3-GPR3-PGK-mCherry
Purpose: Expresses GPR3 and mCherry in mammalian cells.
Depositing lab: Robert Judson-Torres. Depositing organization: University of Utah. Publication: BRAF(V600E) induces reversible mitotic arrest in human melanocytes via microrna-mediated suppression of AURKB. McNeal AS, Belote RL, Zeng H, Urquijo M, Barker K, Torres R, Curtin M, Shain AH, Andtbacka RH, Holmen S, Lum DH, McCalmont TH, VanBrocklin MW, Grossman D, Wei ML, Lang UE, Judson-Torres RL. Elife. 2021 Nov 23;10. pii: 70385. doi: 10.7554/eLife.70385. PubMed 34812139.
Backbone
  Vector backbone: pLVX-Che-hi3
  Backbone manufacturer: Sanford Simon
  Backbone size w/o insert (bp): 8230
  Total vector size (bp): 9229
  Vector type: Mammalian Expression, Lentiviral
Growth in bacteria
  Bacterial resistance: Ampicillin, 100 μg/mL
  Growth temperature: 37°C
  Growth strain: NEB Stable
  Copy number: Unknown
Gene/Insert
  Gene/Insert name: GPR3
  Species: H. sapiens (human)
  Insert size (bp): 993
  Entrez Gene: GPR3 (a.k.a. ACCA)
  Promoter: CMV
  Cloning method: Restriction Enzyme; 5′ cloning site Mlu1 (not destroyed); 3′ cloning site BAMH1 (not destroyed)
  Sequencing primers: 5′ CGCAAATGGGCGGTAGGCGTG; 3′ CTTTTGAAGCGTGCAGAATG
Resource information
  A portion of this plasmid was derived from a plasmid made by: Addgene #66350
Terms and licenses: Academic/Nonprofit Terms; Industry Terms: Not Available to Industry
How to cite: pLVX-Phi3-GPR3-PGK-mCherry was a gift from Robert Judson-Torres (Addgene plasmid # 153317 ; http://n2t.net/addgene:153317 ; RRID:Addgene_153317)
